>Addgene plasmid #195795 | pENTR223-BaRF1(RNR-s) | addgene full sequence | sequence record 385977 | Addgene Partial NGS Result
CTTTCCTGCGTTATCCCCTGATTCTGTGGATAACCGTATTACCGCCTTTGAGTGAGCTGATACCGCTCGC
CGCAGCCGAACGACCGAGCGCAGCGAGTCAGTGAGCGAGGAAGCGGAAGAGCGCCCAATACGCAAACCGC
CTCTCCCCGCGCGTTGGCCGATTCATTAATGCAGCTGGCACGACAGGTTTCCCGACTGGAAAGCGGGCAG
TGAGCGCAACGCAATTAATACGCGTACCGCTAGCCAGGAAGAGTTTGTAGAAACGCAAAAAGGCCATCCG
TCAGGATGGCCTTCTGCTTAGTTTGATGCCTGGCAGTTTATGGCGGGCGTCCTGCCCGCCACCCTCCGGG
CCGTTGCTTCACAACGTTCAAATCCGCTCCCGGCGGATTTGTCCTACTCAGGAGAGCGTTCACCGACAAA
CAACAGATAAAACGAAAGGCCCAGTCTTCCGACTGAGCCTTTCGTTTTATTTGATGCCTGGCAGTTCCCT
ACTCTCGCGTTAACGCTAGCATGGATGTTTTCCCAGTCACGACGTTGTAAAACGACGGCCAGTCTTAAGC
TCGGGCCCCAAATAATGATTTTATTTTGACTGATAGTGACCTGTTCGTTGCAACAAATTGATGAGCAATG
CTTTTTTATAATGCCAACTTTGTACAAAAAAGTTGGCATGTCCAAGTTGTTGTACGTGCGTGATCATGAG
GGCTTTGCCTGCCTAACGGTCGAAACCCACCGCAACCGCTGGTTCGCGGCTCACATTGTCCTCACCAAGG
ACTGCGGGTGTCTCAAGCTACTCAATGAGAGGGACTTGGAGTTTTACAAGTTCCTCTTTACGTTCCTGGC
CATGGCCGAGAAGCTTGTGAACTTTAACATTGATGAACTGGTCACCAGCTTCGAGAGCCACGACATTGAT
CACTACTACACCGAGCAGAAGGCCATGGAGAACGTCCACGGGGAGACTTATGCTAACATTTTAAACATGC
TCTTTGATGGGGACAGGGCGGCGATGAACGCCTACGCAGAGGCCATCATGGCCGACGAGGCCCTGCAAGC
CAAGATTTCCTGGCTCCGTGACAAGGTGGCGGCCGCCGTCACCCTGCCGGAGAAGATTCTTGTGTTCCTG
CTGATTGAAGGCATCTTCTTCATTAGCTCCTTCTACAGCATAGCCCTGCTGCGGGTCCGGGGCCTAATGC
CTGGCATCTGCCTGGCCAATAACTACATAAGTAGGGATGAGCTGCTCCACACCCGCGCTGCCTCCCTGTT
ATACAATAGCATGACAGCCAAGGCTGACCGACCAAGGGCCACCTGGATCCAGGAGCTGTTTCGCACTGCG
GTGGAGGTAGAGACTGCCTTCATCGAGGCTCGTGGAGAGGGGGTTACCTTGGTGGATGTGCGAGCCATAA
AGCAGTTTCTGGAGGCCACGGCCGATCGCATCCTGGGTGACATTGGTCAGGCTCCCTTGTATGGCACACC
ACCCCCCAAGGACTGCCCGCTCACCTACATGACTAGCATCAAGCAAACTAATTTCTTTGAGCAAGAGAGT
TCCGATTACACCATGCTGGTGGTAGATGACCTTCCAACTTTCTTGTACAAAGTTGGCATTATAAGAAAGC
ATTGCTTATCAATTTGTTGCAACGAACAGGTCACTATCAGTCAAAATAAAATCATTATTTGCCATCCAGC
TGATATCCCCTATAGTGAGTCGTATTACATGGTCATAGCTGTTTCCTGGCAGCTCTGGCCCGTGTCTCAA
AATCTCTGATGTTACATTGCACAAGATAAAAATATATCATCATGCCTCCTCTAGACCAGCCAGGACAGAA
ATGCCTCGACTTCGCTGCTACCCAAGGTTGCCGGGTGACGCACACCGTGGAAACGGATGAAGGCACGAAC
CCAGTGGACATAAGCCTGTTCGGTTCGTAAGCTGTAATGCAAGTAGCGTATGCGCTCACGCAACTGGTCC
AGAACCTTGACCGAACGCAGCGGTGGTAACGGCGCAGTGGCGGTTTTCATGGCTTGTTATGACTGTTTTT
TTGGGGTACAGTCTATGCCTCGGGCATCCAAGCAGCAAGCGCGTTACGCCGTGGGTCGATGTTTGATGTT
ATGGAGCAGCAACGATGTTACGCAGCAGGGCAGTCGCCCTAAAACAAAGTTAAACATTATGAGGGAAGCG
GTGATCGCCGAAGTATCGACTCAACTATCAGAGGTAGTTGGCGTCATCGAGCGCCATCTCGAACCGACGT
TGCTGGCCGTACATTTGTACGGCTCCGCAGTGGATGGCGGCCTGAAGCCACACAGTGATATTGATTTGCT
GGTTACGGTGACCGTAAGGCTTGATGAAACAACGCGGCGAGCTTTGATCAACGACCTTTTGGAAACTTCG
GCTTCCCCTGGAGAGAGCGAGATTCTCCGCGCTGTAGAAGTCACCATTGTTGTGCACGACGACATCATTC
CGTGGCGTTATCCAGCTAAGCGCGAACTGCAATTTGGAGAATGGCAGCGCAATGACATTCTTGCAGGTAT
CTTCGAGCCAGCCACGATCGACATTGATCTGGCTATCTTGCTGACAAAAGCAAGAGAACATAGCGTTGCC
TTGGTAGGTCCAGCGGCGGAGGAACTCTTTGATCCGGTTCCTGAACAGGATCTATTTGAGGCGCTAAATG
AAACCTTAACGCTATGGAACTCGCCGCCCGACTGGGCTGGCGATGAGCGAAATGTAGTGCTTACGTTGTC
CCGCATTTGGTACAGCGCAGTAACCGGCAAAATCGCGCCGAAGGATGTCGCTGCCGACTGGGCAATGGAG
CGCCTGCCGGCCCAGTATCAGCCCGTCATACTTGAAGCTAGACAGGCTTATCTTGGACAAGAAGAAGATC
GCTTGGCCTCGCGCGCAGATCAGTTGGAAGAATTTGTCCACTACGTGAAAGGCGAGATCACCAAGGTAGT
CGGCAAATAACCCTCGAGCCACCCATGACCAAAATCCCTTAACGTGAGTTACGCGTCGTTCCACTGAGCG
TCAGACCCCGTAGAAAAGATCAAAGGATCTTCTTGAGATCCTTTTTTTCTGCGCGTAATCTGCTGCTTGC
AAACAAAAAAACCACCGCTACCAGCGGTGGTTTGTTTGCCGGATCAAGAGCTACCAACTCTTTTTCCGAA
GGTAACTGGCTTCAGCAGAGCGCAGATACCAAATACTGTTCTTCTAGTGTAGCCGTAGTTAGGCCACCAC
TTCAAGAACTCTGTAGCACCGCCTACATACCTCGCTCTGCTAATCCTGTTACCAGTGGCTGCTGCCAGTG
GCGATAAGTCGTGTCTTACCGGGTTGGACTCAAGACGATAGTTACCGGATAAGGCGCAGCGGTCGGGCTG
AACGGGGGGTTCGTGCACACAGCCCAGCTTGGAGCGAACGACCTACACCGAACTGAGATACCTACAGCGT
GAGCTATGAGAAAGCGCCACGCTTCCCGAAGGGAGAAAGGCGGACAGGTATCCGGTAAGCGGCAGGGTCG
GAACAGGAGAGCGCACGAGGGAGCTTCCAGGGGGAAACGCCTGGTATCTTTATAGTCCTGTCGGGTTTCG
CCACCTCTGACTTGAGCGTCGATTTTTGTGATGCTCGTCAGGGGGGCGGAGCCTATGGAAAAACGCCAGC
AACGCGGCCTTTTTACGGTTCCTGGCCTTTTGCTGGCCTTTTGCTCACATGTT
Features (pLannotate 1.2.2; 12 found; start..end, strand, type, name):
    121..213     +  CDS            lacI (fragment): lac repressor; lacI; The lac repressor binds to the lac operator to inhibit transcription in E. coli. This inhibition can be relieved by adding lactose or isopropyl-β-D-thiogalactopyranoside (IPTG).
    268..295     -  terminator     rrnB T2 terminator: transcription terminator T2 from the E. coli rrnB gene
    427..470     +  terminator     rrnB T1 terminator: Escherichia coli rrnB; transcription terminator T1 from the E. coli rrnB gene
    517..553     -  CDS            lacZα (fragment): LacZα fragment of β-galactosidase; lacZ fragment
    570..665     +  protein_bind   attL3: mutant version of attL; recombination site for the Gateway® LR reaction LR Clonase™
    668..1573    +  CDS            RIR2: RIR2_EBVB9 - Experimental evidence at protein level: Swiss-Prot protein existence level 1. Ribonucleoside-diphosphate reductase holoenzyme provides the precursors necessary for viral DNA synthesis. Allows virus growth in non-dividing cells, as well as reactivation from latency in infected hosts. Catalyzes the biosynthesis of deoxyribonucleotides from the corresponding ribonucleotides. From Epstein-Barr virus (strain B95-8) (HHV-4) (Human herpesvirus 4).
   1575..1670    -  protein_bind   attL3: mutant version of attL; recombination site for the Gateway® LR reaction LR Clonase™
   1689..1707    -  promoter       T7 promoter: promoter for bacteriophage T7 RNA polymerase
   1897..1920    +  promoter       Pc promoter (fragment): intI1 (promoter lies within the coding sequence); class 1 integron promoter
   2096..2152    +  CDS            GmR (fragment): gentamycin acetyltransferase; aacC1; confers resistance to gentamycin
   2159..2950    +  CDS            SmR: aminoglycoside adenylyltransferase (Murphy, 1985); aadA; confers resistance to spectinomycin and streptomycin
   3043..3631    +  rep_origin     ori: high-copy-number ColE1/pMB1/pBR322/pUC origin of replication
