[The description below was written by a language model from this plasmid's Addgene catalogue record and pLannotate feature annotations shown in this document.]
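Description:
pENTR223-BaRF1(RNR-s) is a Gateway entry clone built on the Invitrogen pENTR223.1 backbone and carrying the Epstein-Barr virus BaRF1 open reading frame. It is a bacterial shuttle for the ORF rather than an expression vector. It replicates in E. coli from a high-copy ColE1/pUC-type origin and is selected with spectinomycin through an aadA (SmR) aminoglycoside adenylyltransferase gene. This gene sits downstream of a class 1 integron Pc promoter fragment and a short remnant of a gentamicin resistance gene. The annotated sequence is about 3.7 kb and is labelled a partial NGS result, although it covers the insert, marker and origin.

The insert is annotated as RIR2 of EBV strain B95-8, the small subunit of the viral ribonucleoside-diphosphate reductase, which explains the "RNR-s" in the name. This enzyme converts ribonucleotides to deoxyribonucleotides and so supplies precursors for viral DNA synthesis. The coding sequence is flanked on both sides by Gateway attL recombination sites. The automated annotation calls both sites attL3, which is probably only an approximate match, and the record does not otherwise state their identity. LR Clonase recombination at these sites moves the ORF into any compatible destination vector. rrnB T1 and T2 terminators upstream shield the insert from read-through transcription. A T7 promoter lies just beyond the downstream att site and faces back toward the insert. Small lacI and lacZα fragments are backbone remnants. No eukaryotic promoter or epitope tag is annotated, so these would come from the destination vector. The clone belongs to an EBV ORF collection made for mapping virus–virus and virus–human protein interactions.
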