Addgene plasmid #195795: pENTR223-BaRF1(RNR-s)
Purpose: Gateway Entry Clone of Epstein-Barr virus BaRF1
Depositing lab: Eric Johannsen. Depositing organization: Brigham and Women's Hospital. Publication: Epstein-Barr virus and virus human protein interaction maps. Calderwood MA, Venkatesan K, Xing L, Chase MR, Vazquez A, Holthaus AM, Ewence AE, Li N, Hirozane-Kishikawa T, Hill DE, Vidal M, Kieff E, Johannsen E. Proc Natl Acad Sci U S A. 2007 May 1;104(18):7606-11. doi: 10.1073/pnas.0702332104. Epub 2007 Apr 19. PubMed 17446270.
Backbone
  Vector backbone: pENTR223.1
  Backbone manufacturer: Invitrogen
  Backbone size w/o insert (bp): 2875
  Vector type: Gateway Entry Vector
Growth in bacteria
  Bacterial resistance: Spectinomycin, 50 μg/mL
  Growth temperature: 37°C
  Growth strain: DH5alpha
  Copy number: High Copy
Gene/Insert
  Gene/Insert name: BaRF1
  Species: Epstein-Barr virus
  Entrez Gene: BaRF1 (a.k.a. HHV4_BaRF1.1)
  Cloning method: Gateway Cloning
Terms and licenses: Academic/Nonprofit Terms; Industry Terms: Not Available to Industry
How to cite: pENTR223-BaRF1(RNR-s) was a gift from Eric Johannsen (Addgene plasmid # 195795 ; http://n2t.net/addgene:195795 ; RRID:Addgene_195795)
